Addgene plasmid #182687: pR0306 CcaCas13b His6-TwinStrep-SUMO
Purpose: Expresses CcaCas13b with N terminal 6xHis-SUMO tag for recombinant bacterial expression and purification
Depositing lab: Feng Zhang. Depositing organization: Broad Institute. Publication: Multiplexed and portable nucleic acid detection platform with Cas13, Cas12a, and Csm6. Gootenberg JS, Abudayyeh OO, Kellner MJ, Joung J, Collins JJ, Zhang F. Science. 2018 Apr 27;360(6387):439-444. doi: 10.1126/science.aaq0179. Epub 2018 Feb 15. PubMed 29449508.
Backbone
  Vector backbone: SUMO bacterial expression vector
  Backbone size w/o insert (bp): 6087
  Total vector size (bp): 9684
  Vector type: Bacterial Expression
Growth in bacteria
  Bacterial resistance: Ampicillin, 100 μg/mL
  Growth temperature: 37°C
  Growth strain: NEB Stable
  Copy number: High Copy
Gene/Insert
  Gene/Insert name: CcaCas13b
  Species: Capnocytophaga canimorsus
  Insert size (bp): 3597
  GenBank ID: WP_013997271
  Promoter: T7
  Tag / fusion protein: SUMO (N terminal on backbone)
  Cloning method: Gibson Cloning
  Sequencing primers: 5′ TAATACGACTCACTATAGGG
Terms and licenses: Academic/Nonprofit Terms; Industry Terms: Not Available to Industry
How to cite: pR0306 CcaCas13b His6-TwinStrep-SUMO was a gift from Feng Zhang (Addgene plasmid # 182687 ; http://n2t.net/addgene:182687 ; RRID:Addgene_182687)
