[The description below was written by a language model from this plasmid's Addgene catalogue record and pLannotate feature annotations shown in this document.]
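Description:
pR0306 CcaCas13b His6-TwinStrep-SUMO is a bacterial expression plasmid of about 9.7 kb for producing recombinant Cas13b from Capnocytophaga canimorsus in E. coli. The backbone is a pBR322-derived, pET-style SUMO fusion vector. It carries a ColE1/pMB1-type origin together with the bom and rop elements, a bla gene with its own promoter for ampicillin selection, and leftover non-functional fragments of the tetracycline resistance gene. The catalogue lists it as high copy, although rop is normally associated with copy-number restraint.

Expression is driven by a T7 promoter followed by a lac operator and the phage T7 gene 10 ribosome binding site. A lacI gene on the plasmid supplies repressor, so transcription requires a host providing T7 RNA polymerase and is induced with IPTG. The open reading frame begins with an N-terminal tag region: a 6xHis segment (annotated as a fragment match to a composite tag), a thrombin cleavage site, and a truncated yeast SMT3 SUMO domain. The Twin-Strep element named in the plasmid title is not annotated, though an unannotated gap lies between the thrombin site and SUMO. The roughly 3.6 kb CcaCas13b coding sequence is likewise unannotated but corresponds to the gap between SUMO and the T7 terminator. The tags allow affinity capture, and the SUMO moiety is a cleavable tag whose removal releases the Cas13b protein.

Two sequencing records are attached. The 9,681 nt record matches the stated size, while the 7,882 nt record has the same layout but is an incomplete assembly, truncated within lacI and bom. The purified RNA-targeting nuclease is associated with work on multiplexed Cas13-based nucleic acid detection.
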