Features (pLannotate 1.2.2; 17 found; start..end, strand, type, name):
      1..982     -  CDS            lacI (fragment): lac repressor; lacI; The lac repressor binds to the lac operator to inhibit transcription in E. coli. This inhibition can be relieved by adding lactose or isopropyl-β-D-thiogalactopyranoside (IPTG).
    983..1060    -  promoter       lacI promoter: lacI
   1068..1347    -  CDS            TcR (fragment): tetracycline efflux protein; tet; confers resistance to tetracycline
   1369..1387    +  promoter       T7 promoter: promoter for bacteriophage T7 RNA polymerase
   1392..1408    +  protein_bind   lac operator: The lac repressor binds to the lac operator to inhibit transcription in E. coli. This inhibition can be relieved by adding lactose or isopropyl-β-D-thiogalactopyranoside (IPTG). lac repressor encoded by lacI
   1427..1449    +  RBS            RBS: efficient ribosome binding site from bacteriophage T7 gene 10 (Olins and Rangwala, 1989)
   1468..1484    +  CDS            capTEV™ (fragment): composite tag for in vivo biotinylation, TEV protease cleavage, and 6xHis tagging
   1495..1512    +  CDS            thrombin site: thrombin recognition and cleavage site
   1609..1901    +  CDS            SUMO (fragment): cleavable ubiquitin-like protein tag; S. cerevisiae SMT3 (truncated)
   5519..5556    +  CDS            SET1 (fragment): solubility-enhancement tag derived from T7 phage gene 10B
   5564..5611    +  terminator     T7 terminator: transcription terminator for bacteriophage T7 RNA polymerase
   5634..5738    -  CDS            TcR (fragment): tetracycline efflux protein; tet; confers resistance to tetracycline
   5786..5814    -  promoter       tet promoter: E. coli promoter for tetracycline efflux protein gene
   5927..6031    +  promoter       AmpR promoter: bla
   6032..6889    +  CDS            bla: BLAT_ECOLX - Experimental evidence at protein level: Swiss-Prot protein existence level 1. TEM-type are the most prevalent beta-lactamases in enterobacteria; they hydrolyze the beta-lactam bond in susceptible beta-lactam antibiotics, thus conferring resistance to penicillins and cephalosporins. TEM-3 and TEM-4 are capable of hydrolyzing cefotaxime and ceftazidime. TEM-5 is capable of hydrolyzing ceftazidime. TEM-6 is capable of hydrolyzing ceftazidime and aztreonam. TEM-8/CAZ-2, TEM- 16/CAZ-7 and TEM-24/CAZ-6 are markedly active against ceftazidime. IRT- 4 shows resistance to beta-lactamase in
   7063..7651    +  rep_origin     ori: high-copy-number ColE1/pMB1/pBR322/pUC origin of replication
   7837..7882    -  misc_feature   bom (fragment): basis of mobility region from pBR322
>Addgene plasmid #182687 | pR0306 CcaCas13b His6-TwinStrep-SUMO | addgene full sequence | sequence record 356625 | Addgene NGS Result
TTTTTCTTTTCACCAGTGAGACGGGCAACAGCTGATTGCCCTTCACCGCCTGGCCCTGAGAGAGTTGCAG
CAAGCGGTCCACGCTGGTTTGCCCCAGCAGGCGAAAATCCTGTTTGATGGTGGTTAACGGCGGGATATAA
CATGAGCTGTCTTCGGTATCGTCGTATCCCACTACCGAGATATCCGCACCAACGCGCAGCCCGGACTCGG
TAATGGCGCGCATTGCGCCCAGCGCCATCTGATCGTTGGCAACCAGCATCGCAGTGGGAACGATGCCCTC
ATTCAGCATTTGCATGGTTTGTTGAAAACCGGACATGGCACTCCAGTCGCCTTCCCGTTCCGCTATCGGC
TGAATTTGATTGCGAGTGAGATATTTATGCCAGCCAGCCAGACGCAGACGCGCCGAGACAGAACTTAATG
GGCCCGCTAACAGCGCGATTTGCTGGTGACCCAATGCGACCAGATGCTCCACGCCCAGTCGCGTACCGTC
TTCATGGGAGAAAATAATACTGTTGATGGGTGTCTGGTCAGAGACATCAAGAAATAACGCCGGAACATTA
GTGCAGGCAGCTTCCACAGCAATGGCATCCTGGTCATCCAGCGGATAGTTAATGATCAGCCCACTGACGC
GTTGCGCGAGAAGATTGTGCACCGCCGCTTTACAGGCTTCGACGCCGCTTCGTTCTACCATCGACACCAC
CACGCTGGCACCCAGTTGATCGGCGCGAGATTTAATCGCCGCGACAATTTGCGACGGCGCGTGCAGGGCC
AGACTGGAGGTGGCAACGCCAATCAGCAACGACTGTTTGCCCGCCAGTTGTTGTGCCACGCGGTTGGGAA
TGTAATTCAGCTCCGCCATCGCCGCTTCCACTTTTTCCCGCGTTTTCGCAGAAACGTGGCTGGCCTGGTT
CACCACGCGGGAAACGGTCTGATAAGAGACACCGGCATACTCTGCGACATCGTATAACGTTACTGGTTTC
ACATTCACCACCCTGAATTGACTCTCTTCCGGGCGCTATCATGCCATACCGCGAAAGGTTTTGCGCCATT
CGATGGTGTCCGGGATCTCGACGCTCTCCCTTATGCGACTCCTGCATTAGGAAGCAGCCCAGTAGTAGGT
TGAGGCCGTTGAGCACCGCCGCCGCAAGGAATGGTGCATGCAAGGAGATGGCGCCCAACAGTCCCCCGGC
CACGGGGCCTGCCACCATACCCACGCCGAAACAAGCGCTCATGAGCCCGAAGTGGCGAGCCCGATCTTCC
CCATCGGTGATGTCGGCGATATAGGCGCCAGCAACCGCACCTGTGGCGCCGGTGATGCCGGCCACGATGC
GTCCGGCGTAGAGGATCGAGATCTCGATCCCGCGAAATTAATACGACTCACTATAGGTGAATTGTGAGCG
GATAACAATTCCCCTCTAGAAATAATTTTGTTTAACTTTAAGAAGGAGATATACCATGGGCAGCAGCCAT
CATCATCATCATCACAGCAGCGGCCTGGTGCCGCGCGGCAGCCATATGGCTAGCTGGAGCCATCCGCAGT
TTGAAAAAGGTGGTGGTAGCGGTGGTGGTTCAGGTGGTAGTGCATGGTCACACCCTCAGTTTGAGAAAAT
GTCGGACTCAGAAGTCAATCAAGAAGCTAAGCCAGAGGTCAAGCCAGAAGTCAAGCCTGAGACTCACATC
AATTTAAAGGTGTCCGATGGATCTTCAGAGATCTTCTTCAAGATCAAAAAGACCACTCCTTTAAGAAGGC
TGATGGAAGCGTTCGCTAAAAGACAGGGTAAGGAAATGGACTCCTTAAGATTCTTGTACGACGGTATTAG
AATCCAAGCTGATCAGACCCCTGAAGATTTGGACATGGAGGATAACGATATTATTGAGGCTCACAGAGAA
CAGATTGGTGGATCTATGAAGAACATCCAGCGGCTCGGCAAGGGCAACGAGTTCAGCCCCTTCAAGAAAG
AGGACAAGTTCTACTTCGGCGGCTTCCTGAACCTGGCCAACAACAACATCGAGGATTTCTTCAAAGAGAT
CATCACCCGCTTCGGCATCGTGATCACCGACGAGAACAAGAAGCCCAAAGAGACATTCGGCGAGAAGATC
CTGAACGAGATCTTCAAAAAGGACATCAGCATCGTGGACTACGAGAAATGGGTCAACATCTTCGCCGACT
ACTTCCCGTTCACCAAGTACCTGAGCCTGTACCTGGAAGAGATGCAGTTCAAGAACCGCGTGATCTGCTT
CCGGGACGTGATGAAGGAACTGCTGAAAACCGTGGAAGCCCTGCGGAACTTCTACACCCACTACGACCAC
GAGCCTATCAAGATCGAGGACCGGGTGTTCTACTTTCTGGACAAGGTGCTGCTGGACGTGTCCCTGACCG
TGAAGAACAAGTACCTCAAGACCGACAAGACCAAAGAGTTCCTCAACCAGCACATCGGCGAGGAACTGAA
AGAGCTGTGCAAGCAGCGGAAGGACTACCTCGTCGGAAAGGGCAAGAGAATCGACAAAGAGAGCGAGATC
ATTAACGGCATCTACAACAACGCCTTCAAGGACTTCATCTGCAAGCGCGAGAAGCAGGACGACAAAGAAA
ACCACAACAGCGTGGAAAAGATCCTGTGCAACAAAGAGCCCCAGAACAAAAAGCAGAAAAGCAGCGCCAC
CGTGTGGGAGCTGTGTAGCAAGAGCAGCAGCAAGTACACCGAAAAGAGCTTCCCCAACCGCGAGAACGAC
AAGCACTGCCTGGAAGTGCCCATCAGCCAGAAAGGCATCGTGTTTCTGCTGTCATTCTTTCTGAACAAAG
GCGAGATCTACGCCCTGACCAGCAACATCAAGGGCTTCAAGGCCAAGATCACCAAAGAGGAACCCGTCAC
CTACGACAAGAACAGCATCCGGTACATGGCCACACACCGGATGTTCAGTTTTCTGGCCTACAAGGGCCTG
AAGCGGAAGATCAGAACCTCCGAGATCAACTACAACGAGGACGGCCAGGCCAGCTCCACATACGAGAAAG
AAACCCTGATGCTGCAGATGCTGGACGAGCTGAACAAGGTGCCCGACGTGGTGTACCAGAACCTGAGCGA
GGACGTGCAGAAAACCTTCATCGAGGACTGGAACGAGTACCTGAAAGAAAACAACGGCGACGTGGGCACC
ATGGAAGAGGAACAAGTGATTCACCCCGTGATCCGGAAGAGATACGAGGATAAGTTCAACTACTTCGCCA
TCCGGTTTCTGGACGAGTTCGCCCAGTTTCCTACACTGCGGTTCCAGGTCCACCTGGGCAACTACCTGTG
CGACAAGCGGACCAAGCAGATCTGTGACACCACCACCGAGCGGGAAGTGAAGAAAAAGATCACCGTGTTC
GGCCGGCTGAGCGAGCTGGAAAACAAGAAGGCCATCTTCCTCAACGAGCGCGAGGAAATCAAAGGCTGGG
AAGTGTTCCCCAATCCTAGCTACGACTTCCCCAAAGAAAACATCAGCGTGAACTACAAGGACTTTCCCAT
CGTGGGCAGCATCCTGGACCGGGAAAAACAGCCCGTGTCCAACAAGATCGGCATCAGAGTGAAGATCGCC
GACGAGCTGCAGAGAGAGATCGATAAGGCCATCAAAGAGAAGAAGCTGCGGAACCCCAAGAACCGGAAGG
CCAACCAGGATGAGAAGCAGAAAGAGCGGCTGGTCAACGAGATCGTGTCCACCAACAGCAACGAGCAGGG
CGAGCCTGTGGTGTTTATCGGACAGCCTACAGCCTACCTGAGCATGAACGACATCCACAGCGTGCTGTAC
GAGTTCCTGATCAACAAGATTAGCGGCGAGGCCCTGGAAACAAAGATCGTCGAGAAGATTGAGACACAGA
TCAAGCAGATTATCGGCAAGGACGCCACCACCAAGATTCTGAAGCCCTACACCAACGCCAACTCCAACAG
CATCAACAGGGAAAAGCTGCTGCGCGATCTGGAACAAGAGCAACAGATCCTCAAGACGCTGCTGGAAGAA
CAACAGCAGCGCGAAAAGGACAAGAAGGATAAGAAGTCCAAGCGGAAGCACGAGCTGTACCCCAGCGAGA
AGGGAAAAGTGGCTGTGTGGCTGGCCAACGACATCAAGCGGTTCATGCCCAAGGCCTTTAAAGAGCAGTG
GCGGGGCTACCACCACAGCCTGCTGCAGAAGTACCTGGCTTACTACGAGCAGAGCAAAGAAGAACTGAAG
AACCTGCTGCCGAAAGAGGTGTTCAAACACTTTCCGTTCAAGCTGAAGGGCTACTTTCAGCAGCAGTATC
TGAACCAGTTCTACACGGACTACCTGAAGAGGCGGCTGAGCTACGTGAACGAGCTGCTCCTGAATATCCA
GAACTTCAAGAACGATAAGGACGCCCTGAAGGCCACCGAGAAAGAGTGCTTCAAGTTCTTCCGCAAGCAG
AACTACATCATCAACCCCATCAACATCCAGATCCAGTCCATCCTGGTGTACCCTATCTTCCTGAAGAGAG
GCTTCCTGGACGAGAAGCCCACCATGATCGACAGAGAGAAGTTTAAAGAGAACAAGGACACCGAGCTGGC
CGACTGGTTCATGCACTACAAGAATTACAAAGAGGATAACTACCAGAAGTTCTACGCCTATCCGCTGGAA
AAGGTGGAAGAGAAAGAGAAGTTCAAACGCAACAAGCAAATCAACAAACAGAAGAAGAACGACGTCTACA
CCCTGATGATGGTCGAGTACATCATCCAGAAGATCTTTGGCGACAAGTTCGTCGAAGAGAACCCTCTGGT
GCTGAAGGGAATCTTCCAGAGCAAGGCCGAGCGGCAGCAGAACAATACCCATGCCGCCACAACACAAGAG
CGGAACCTGAACGGCATCCTGAATCAGCCCAAGGACATTAAGATCCAGGGCAAGATCACAGTGAAGGGCG
TGAAGCTGAAAGACATCGGCAATTTCCGGAAGTACGAGATCGACCAGCGCGTGAACACCTTCCTGGATTA
CGAGCCCCGGAAAGAATGGATGGCCTACCTGCCTAACGACTGGAAAGAGAAAGAAAAGCAGGGACAGCTG
CCTCCGAACAACGTGATCGACCGGCAGATCAGCAAATACGAGACAGTGCGGAGCAAGATCCTGCTGAAGG
ATGTGCAAGAGCTTGAGAAGATCATCAGCGACGAGATCAAAGAGGAACACCGGCACGACCTGAAGCAGGG
CAAGTACTACAACTTCAAGTACTATATCCTCAACGGCCTGCTGCGGCAGCTGAAGAACGAGAACGTGGAA
AATTACAAGGTTTTCAAGCTCAACACGAACCCCGAGAAAGTGAACATCACCCAGCTGAAGCAAGAGGCCA
CAGACCTCGAACAGAAAGCCTTCGTGCTGACCTACATCCGGAACAAGTTTGCCCACAACCAGCTGCCTAA
GAAAGAGTTCTGGGACTACTGCCAAGAGAAGTACGGGAAGATCGAAAAAGAGAAAACCTACGCCGAGTAC
TTCGCCGAAGTGTTCAAGCGGGAAAAAGAGGCCCTGATCAAGTAAGGCCGCACTCGAGGCCCGAAAGGAA
GCTGAGTTGGCTGCTGCCACCGCTGAGCAATAACTAGCATAACCCCTTGGGGCCTCTAAACGGGTCTTGA
GGGGTTTTTTGCTGAAAGGAGGAACTATATCCGGATATCCCGCAAGAGGCCCGGCAGTACCGGCATAACC
AAGCCTATGCCTACAGCATCCAGGGTGACGGTGCCGAGGATGACGATGAGCGCATTGTTAGATTTCATAC
ACGGTGCCTGACTGCGTTAGCAATTTAACTGTGATAAACTACCGCATTAAAGCTTATCGATGATAAGCTG
TCAAACATGAGAATTCTTGAAGACGAAAGGGCCTCGTGATACGCCTATTTTTATAGGTTAATGTCATGAT
AATAATGGTTTCTTAGACGTCAGGTGGCACTTTTCGGGGAAATGTGCGCGGAACCCCTATTTGTTTATTT
TTCTAAATACATTCAAATATGTATCCGCTCATGAGACAATAACCCTGATAAATGCTTCAATAATATTGAA
AAAGGAAGAGTATGAGTATTCAACATTTCCGTGTCGCCCTTATTCCCTTTTTTGCGGCATTTTGCCTTCC
TGTTTTTGCTCACCCAGAAACGCTGGTGAAAGTAAAAGATGCTGAAGATCAGTTGGGTGCACGAGTGGGT
TACATCGAACTGGATCTCAACAGCGGTAAGATCCTTGAGAGTTTTCGCCCCGAAGAACGTTTTCCAATGA
TGAGCACTTTTAAAGTTCTGCTATGTGGCGCGGTATTATCCCGTGTTGACGCCGGGCAAGAGCAACTCGG
TCGCCGCATACACTATTCTCAGAATGACTTGGTTGAGTACTCACCAGTCACAGAAAAGCATCTTACGGAT
GGCATGACAGTAAGAGAATTATGCAGTGCTGCCATAACCATGAGTGATAACACTGCGGCCAACTTACTTC
TGACAACGATCGGAGGACCGAAGGAGCTAACCGCTTTTTTGCACAACATGGGGGATCATGTAACTCGCCT
TGATCGTTGGGAACCGGAGCTGAATGAAGCCATACCAAACGACGAGCGTGACACCACGATGCCTGCAGCA
ATGGCAACAACGTTGCGCAAACTATTAACTGGCGAACTACTTACTCTAGCTTCCCGGCAACAATTAATAG
ACTGGATGGAGGCGGATAAAGTTGCAGGACCACTTCTGCGCTCGGCCCTTCCGGCTGGCTGGTTTATTGC
TGATAAATCTGGAGCCGGTGAGCGTGGGTCACGCGGTATCATTGCAGCACTGGGGCCAGATGGTAAGCCC
TCCCGTATCGTAGTTATCTACACGACGGGGAGTCAGGCAACTATGGATGAACGAAATAGACAGATCGCTG
AGATAGGTGCCTCACTGATTAAGCATTGGTAACTGTCAGACCAAGTTTACTCATATATACTTTAGATTGA
TTTAAAACTTCATTTTTAATTTAAAAGGATCTAGGTGAAGATCCTTTTTGATAATCTCATGACCAAAATC
CCTTAACGTGAGTTTTCGTTCCACTGAGCGTCAGACCCCGTAGAAAAGATCAAAGGATCTTCTTGAGATC
CTTTTTTTCTGCGCGTAATCTGCTGCTTGCAAACAAAAAAACCACCGCTACCAGCGGTGGTTTGTTTGCC
GGATCAAGAGCTACCAACTCTTTTTCCGAAGGTAACTGGCTTCAGCAGAGCGCAGATACCAAATACTGTC
CTTCTAGTGTAGCCGTAGTTAGGCCACCACTTCAAGAACTCTGTAGCACCGCCTACATACCTCGCTCTGC
TAATCCTGTTACCAGTGGCTGCTGCCAGTGGCGATAAGTCGTGTCTTACCGGGTTGGACTCAAGACGATA
GTTACCGGATAAGGCGCAGCGGTCGGGCTGAACGGGGGGTTCGTGCACACAGCCCAGCTTGGAGCGAACG
ACCTACACCGAACTGAGATACCTACAGCGTGAGCTATGAGAAAGCGCCACGCTTCCCGAAGGGAGAAAGG
CGGACAGGTATCCGGTAAGCGGCAGGGTCGGAACAGGAGAGCGCACGAGGGAGCTTCCAGGGGGAAACGC
CTGGTATCTTTATAGTCCTGTCGGGTTTCGCCACCTCTGACTTGAGCGTCGATTTTTGTGATGCTCGTCA
GGGGGGCGGAGCCTATGGAAAAACGCCAGCAACGCGGCCTTTTTACGGTTCCTGGCCTTTTGCTGGCCTT
TTGCTCACATGTTCTTTCCTGCGTTATCCCCTGATTCTGTGGATAACCGTATTACCGCCTTTGAGTGAGC
TGATACCGCTCGCCGCAGCCGAACGACCGAGCGCAGCGAGTCAGTGAGCGAGGAAGCGGAAGAGCGCCTG
ATGCGGTATTTTCTCCTTACGCATCTGTGCGGTATTTCACAC
