Features (pLannotate 1.2.2; 21 found; start..end, strand, type, name):
    387..1011    -  CDS            TcR (fragment): tetracycline efflux protein; tet; confers resistance to tetracycline
   1026..1047    -  protein_bind   CAP binding site: CAP binding activates transcription in the presence of cAMP. E. coli catabolite activator protein
   1060..2142    -  CDS            lacI: lac repressor; lacI; The lac repressor binds to the lac operator to inhibit transcription in E. coli. This inhibition can be relieved by adding lactose or isopropyl-β-D-thiogalactopyranoside (IPTG).
   2143..2220    -  promoter       lacI promoter: lacI
   2228..2507    -  CDS            TcR (fragment): tetracycline efflux protein; tet; confers resistance to tetracycline
   2529..2547    +  promoter       T7 promoter: promoter for bacteriophage T7 RNA polymerase
   2552..2568    +  protein_bind   lac operator: The lac repressor binds to the lac operator to inhibit transcription in E. coli. This inhibition can be relieved by adding lactose or isopropyl-β-D-thiogalactopyranoside (IPTG). lac repressor encoded by lacI
   2587..2609    +  RBS            RBS: efficient ribosome binding site from bacteriophage T7 gene 10 (Olins and Rangwala, 1989)
   2628..2644    +  CDS            capTEV™ (fragment): composite tag for in vivo biotinylation, TEV protease cleavage, and 6xHis tagging
   2655..2672    +  CDS            thrombin site: thrombin recognition and cleavage site
   2769..3061    +  CDS            SUMO (fragment): cleavable ubiquitin-like protein tag; S. cerevisiae SMT3 (truncated)
   6679..6716    +  CDS            SET1 (fragment): solubility-enhancement tag derived from T7 phage gene 10B
   6724..6771    +  terminator     T7 terminator: transcription terminator for bacteriophage T7 RNA polymerase
   6794..6898    -  CDS            TcR (fragment): tetracycline efflux protein; tet; confers resistance to tetracycline
   6946..6974    -  promoter       tet promoter: E. coli promoter for tetracycline efflux protein gene
   7087..7191    +  promoter       AmpR promoter: bla
   7192..8049    +  CDS            bla: BLAT_ECOLX - Experimental evidence at protein level: Swiss-Prot protein existence level 1. TEM-type are the most prevalent beta-lactamases in enterobacteria; they hydrolyze the beta-lactam bond in susceptible beta-lactam antibiotics, thus conferring resistance to penicillins and cephalosporins. TEM-3 and TEM-4 are capable of hydrolyzing cefotaxime and ceftazidime. TEM-5 is capable of hydrolyzing ceftazidime. TEM-6 is capable of hydrolyzing ceftazidime and aztreonam. TEM-8/CAZ-2, TEM- 16/CAZ-7 and TEM-24/CAZ-6 are markedly active against ceftazidime. IRT- 4 shows resistance to beta-lactamase in
   8223..8811    +  rep_origin     ori: high-copy-number ColE1/pMB1/pBR322/pUC origin of replication
   8997..9136    -  misc_feature   bom: basis of mobility region from pBR322
   9238..9429    -  CDS            rop: Rop protein, which maintains plasmids at low copy number; rop
   9446..145     +  CDS            YPB1_ECOLX (across the origin): Protein predicted: Swiss-Prot protein existence level 4. From Escherichia coli.
>Addgene plasmid #182687 | pR0306 CcaCas13b His6-TwinStrep-SUMO | addgene full sequence | sequence record 360388 | Addgene NGS Result
CATAATGGTGCAGGGCGCTGACTTCCGCGTTTCCAGACTTTACGAAACACGGAAACCGAAGACCATTCAT
GTTGTTGCTCAGGTCGCAGACGTTTTGCAGCAGCAGTCGCTTCACGTTCGCTCGCGTATCGGTGATTCAT
TCTGCTAACCAGTAAGGCAACCCCGCCAGCCTAGCCGGGTCCTCAACGACAGGAGCACGATCATGCGCAC
CCGTGGCCAGGACCCAACGCTGCCCGAGATGCGCCGCGTGCGGCTGCTGGAGATGGCGGACGCGATGGAT
ATGTTCTGCCAAGGGTTGGTTTGCGCATTCACAGTTCTCCGCAAGAATTGATTGGCTCCAATTCTTGGAG
TGGTGAATCCGTTAGCGAGGTGCCGCCGGCTTCCATTCAGGTCGAGGTGGCCCGGCTCCATGCACCGCGA
CGCAACGCGGGGAGGCAGACAAGGTATAGGGCGGCGCCTACAATCCATGCCAACCCGTTCCATGTGCTCG
CCGAGGCGGCATAAATCGCCGTGACGATCAGCGGTCCAATGATCGAAGTTAGGCTGGTAAGAGCCGCGAG
CGATCCTTGAAGCTGTCCCTGATGGTCGTCATCTACCTGCCTGGACAGCATGGCCTGCAACGCGGGCATC
CCGATGCCGCCGGAAGCGAGAAGAATCATAATGGGGAAGGCCATCCAGCCTCGCGTCGCGAACGCCAGCA
AGACGTAGCCCAGCGCGTCGGCCGCCATGCCGGCGATAATGGCCTGCTTCTCGCCGAAACGTTTGGTGGC
GGGACCAGTGACGAAGGCTTGAGCGAGGGCGTGCAAGATTCCGAATACCGCAAGCGACAGGCCGATCATC
GTCGCGCTCCAGCGAAAGCGGTCCTCGCCGAAAATGACCCAGAGCGCTGCCGGCACCTGTCCTACGAGTT
GCATGATAAAGAAGACAGTCATAAGTGCGGCGACGATAGTCATGCCCCGCGCCCACCGGAAGGAGCTGAC
TGGGTTGAAGGCTCTCAAGGGCATCGGTCGAGATCCCGGTGCCTAATGAGTGAGCTAACTTACATTAATT
GCGTTGCGCTCACTGCCCGCTTTCCAGTCGGGAAACCTGTCGTGCCAGCTGCATTAATGAATCGGCCAAC
GCGCGGGGAGAGGCGGTTTGCGTATTGGGCGCCAGGGTGGTTTTTCTTTTCACCAGTGAGACGGGCAACA
GCTGATTGCCCTTCACCGCCTGGCCCTGAGAGAGTTGCAGCAAGCGGTCCACGCTGGTTTGCCCCAGCAG
GCGAAAATCCTGTTTGATGGTGGTTAACGGCGGGATATAACATGAGCTGTCTTCGGTATCGTCGTATCCC
ACTACCGAGATATCCGCACCAACGCGCAGCCCGGACTCGGTAATGGCGCGCATTGCGCCCAGCGCCATCT
GATCGTTGGCAACCAGCATCGCAGTGGGAACGATGCCCTCATTCAGCATTTGCATGGTTTGTTGAAAACC
GGACATGGCACTCCAGTCGCCTTCCCGTTCCGCTATCGGCTGAATTTGATTGCGAGTGAGATATTTATGC
CAGCCAGCCAGACGCAGACGCGCCGAGACAGAACTTAATGGGCCCGCTAACAGCGCGATTTGCTGGTGAC
CCAATGCGACCAGATGCTCCACGCCCAGTCGCGTACCGTCTTCATGGGAGAAAATAATACTGTTGATGGG
TGTCTGGTCAGAGACATCAAGAAATAACGCCGGAACATTAGTGCAGGCAGCTTCCACAGCAATGGCATCC
TGGTCATCCAGCGGATAGTTAATGATCAGCCCACTGACGCGTTGCGCGAGAAGATTGTGCACCGCCGCTT
TACAGGCTTCGACGCCGCTTCGTTCTACCATCGACACCACCACGCTGGCACCCAGTTGATCGGCGCGAGA
TTTAATCGCCGCGACAATTTGCGACGGCGCGTGCAGGGCCAGACTGGAGGTGGCAACGCCAATCAGCAAC
GACTGTTTGCCCGCCAGTTGTTGTGCCACGCGGTTGGGAATGTAATTCAGCTCCGCCATCGCCGCTTCCA
CTTTTTCCCGCGTTTTCGCAGAAACGTGGCTGGCCTGGTTCACCACGCGGGAAACGGTCTGATAAGAGAC
ACCGGCATACTCTGCGACATCGTATAACGTTACTGGTTTCACATTCACCACCCTGAATTGACTCTCTTCC
GGGCGCTATCATGCCATACCGCGAAAGGTTTTGCGCCATTCGATGGTGTCCGGGATCTCGACGCTCTCCC
TTATGCGACTCCTGCATTAGGAAGCAGCCCAGTAGTAGGTTGAGGCCGTTGAGCACCGCCGCCGCAAGGA
ATGGTGCATGCAAGGAGATGGCGCCCAACAGTCCCCCGGCCACGGGGCCTGCCACCATACCCACGCCGAA
ACAAGCGCTCATGAGCCCGAAGTGGCGAGCCCGATCTTCCCCATCGGTGATGTCGGCGATATAGGCGCCA
GCAACCGCACCTGTGGCGCCGGTGATGCCGGCCACGATGCGTCCGGCGTAGAGGATCGAGATCTCGATCC
CGCGAAATTAATACGACTCACTATAGGTGAATTGTGAGCGGATAACAATTCCCCTCTAGAAATAATTTTG
TTTAACTTTAAGAAGGAGATATACCATGGGCAGCAGCCATCATCATCATCATCACAGCAGCGGCCTGGTG
CCGCGCGGCAGCCATATGGCTAGCTGGAGCCATCCGCAGTTTGAAAAAGGTGGTGGTAGCGGTGGTGGTT
CAGGTGGTAGTGCATGGTCACACCCTCAGTTTGAGAAAATGTCGGACTCAGAAGTCAATCAAGAAGCTAA
GCCAGAGGTCAAGCCAGAAGTCAAGCCTGAGACTCACATCAATTTAAAGGTGTCCGATGGATCTTCAGAG
ATCTTCTTCAAGATCAAAAAGACCACTCCTTTAAGAAGGCTGATGGAAGCGTTCGCTAAAAGACAGGGTA
AGGAAATGGACTCCTTAAGATTCTTGTACGACGGTATTAGAATCCAAGCTGATCAGACCCCTGAAGATTT
GGACATGGAGGATAACGATATTATTGAGGCTCACAGAGAACAGATTGGTGGATCTATGAAGAACATCCAG
CGGCTCGGCAAGGGCAACGAGTTCAGCCCCTTCAAGAAAGAGGACAAGTTCTACTTCGGCGGCTTCCTGA
ACCTGGCCAACAACAACATCGAGGATTTCTTCAAAGAGATCATCACCCGCTTCGGCATCGTGATCACCGA
CGAGAACAAGAAGCCCAAAGAGACATTCGGCGAGAAGATCCTGAACGAGATCTTCAAAAAGGACATCAGC
ATCGTGGACTACGAGAAATGGGTCAACATCTTCGCCGACTACTTCCCGTTCACCAAGTACCTGAGCCTGT
ACCTGGAAGAGATGCAGTTCAAGAACCGCGTGATCTGCTTCCGGGACGTGATGAAGGAACTGCTGAAAAC
CGTGGAAGCCCTGCGGAACTTCTACACCCACTACGACCACGAGCCTATCAAGATCGAGGACCGGGTGTTC
TACTTTCTGGACAAGGTGCTGCTGGACGTGTCCCTGACCGTGAAGAACAAGTACCTCAAGACCGACAAGA
CCAAAGAGTTCCTCAACCAGCACATCGGCGAGGAACTGAAAGAGCTGTGCAAGCAGCGGAAGGACTACCT
CGTCGGAAAGGGCAAGAGAATCGACAAAGAGAGCGAGATCATTAACGGCATCTACAACAACGCCTTCAAG
GACTTCATCTGCAAGCGCGAGAAGCAGGACGACAAAGAAAACCACAACAGCGTGGAAAAGATCCTGTGCA
ACAAAGAGCCCCAGAACAAAAAGCAGAAAAGCAGCGCCACCGTGTGGGAGCTGTGTAGCAAGAGCAGCAG
CAAGTACACCGAAAAGAGCTTCCCCAACCGCGAGAACGACAAGCACTGCCTGGAAGTGCCCATCAGCCAG
AAAGGCATCGTGTTTCTGCTGTCATTCTTTCTGAACAAAGGCGAGATCTACGCCCTGACCAGCAACATCA
AGGGCTTCAAGGCCAAGATCACCAAAGAGGAACCCGTCACCTACGACAAGAACAGCATCCGGTACATGGC
CACACACCGGATGTTCAGTTTTCTGGCCTACAAGGGCCTGAAGCGGAAGATCAGAACCTCCGAGATCAAC
TACAACGAGGACGGCCAGGCCAGCTCCACATACGAGAAAGAAACCCTGATGCTGCAGATGCTGGACGAGC
TGAACAAGGTGCCCGACGTGGTGTACCAGAACCTGAGCGAGGACGTGCAGAAAACCTTCATCGAGGACTG
GAACGAGTACCTGAAAGAAAACAACGGCGACGTGGGCACCATGGAAGAGGAACAAGTGATTCACCCCGTG
ATCCGGAAGAGATACGAGGATAAGTTCAACTACTTCGCCATCCGGTTTCTGGACGAGTTCGCCCAGTTTC
CTACACTGCGGTTCCAGGTCCACCTGGGCAACTACCTGTGCGACAAGCGGACCAAGCAGATCTGTGACAC
CACCACCGAGCGGGAAGTGAAGAAAAAGATCACCGTGTTCGGCCGGCTGAGCGAGCTGGAAAACAAGAAG
GCCATCTTCCTCAACGAGCGCGAGGAAATCAAAGGCTGGGAAGTGTTCCCCAATCCTAGCTACGACTTCC
CCAAAGAAAACATCAGCGTGAACTACAAGGACTTTCCCATCGTGGGCAGCATCCTGGACCGGGAAAAACA
GCCCGTGTCCAACAAGATCGGCATCAGAGTGAAGATCGCCGACGAGCTGCAGAGAGAGATCGATAAGGCC
ATCAAAGAGAAGAAGCTGCGGAACCCCAAGAACCGGAAGGCCAACCAGGATGAGAAGCAGAAAGAGCGGC
TGGTCAACGAGATCGTGTCCACCAACAGCAACGAGCAGGGCGAGCCTGTGGTGTTTATCGGACAGCCTAC
AGCCTACCTGAGCATGAACGACATCCACAGCGTGCTGTACGAGTTCCTGATCAACAAGATTAGCGGCGAG
GCCCTGGAAACAAAGATCGTCGAGAAGATTGAGACACAGATCAAGCAGATTATCGGCAAGGACGCCACCA
CCAAGATTCTGAAGCCCTACACCAACGCCAACTCCAACAGCATCAACAGGGAAAAGCTGCTGCGCGATCT
GGAACAAGAGCAACAGATCCTCAAGACGCTGCTGGAAGAACAACAGCAGCGCGAAAAGGACAAGAAGGAT
AAGAAGTCCAAGCGGAAGCACGAGCTGTACCCCAGCGAGAAGGGAAAAGTGGCTGTGTGGCTGGCCAACG
ACATCAAGCGGTTCATGCCCAAGGCCTTTAAAGAGCAGTGGCGGGGCTACCACCACAGCCTGCTGCAGAA
GTACCTGGCTTACTACGAGCAGAGCAAAGAAGAACTGAAGAACCTGCTGCCGAAAGAGGTGTTCAAACAC
TTTCCGTTCAAGCTGAAGGGCTACTTTCAGCAGCAGTATCTGAACCAGTTCTACACGGACTACCTGAAGA
GGCGGCTGAGCTACGTGAACGAGCTGCTCCTGAATATCCAGAACTTCAAGAACGATAAGGACGCCCTGAA
GGCCACCGAGAAAGAGTGCTTCAAGTTCTTCCGCAAGCAGAACTACATCATCAACCCCATCAACATCCAG
ATCCAGTCCATCCTGGTGTACCCTATCTTCCTGAAGAGAGGCTTCCTGGACGAGAAGCCCACCATGATCG
ACAGAGAGAAGTTTAAAGAGAACAAGGACACCGAGCTGGCCGACTGGTTCATGCACTACAAGAATTACAA
AGAGGATAACTACCAGAAGTTCTACGCCTATCCGCTGGAAAAGGTGGAAGAGAAAGAGAAGTTCAAACGC
AACAAGCAAATCAACAAACAGAAGAAGAACGACGTCTACACCCTGATGATGGTCGAGTACATCATCCAGA
AGATCTTTGGCGACAAGTTCGTCGAAGAGAACCCTCTGGTGCTGAAGGGAATCTTCCAGAGCAAGGCCGA
GCGGCAGCAGAACAATACCCATGCCGCCACAACACAAGAGCGGAACCTGAACGGCATCCTGAATCAGCCC
AAGGACATTAAGATCCAGGGCAAGATCACAGTGAAGGGCGTGAAGCTGAAAGACATCGGCAATTTCCGGA
AGTACGAGATCGACCAGCGCGTGAACACCTTCCTGGATTACGAGCCCCGGAAAGAATGGATGGCCTACCT
GCCTAACGACTGGAAAGAGAAAGAAAAGCAGGGACAGCTGCCTCCGAACAACGTGATCGACCGGCAGATC
AGCAAATACGAGACAGTGCGGAGCAAGATCCTGCTGAAGGATGTGCAAGAGCTTGAGAAGATCATCAGCG
ACGAGATCAAAGAGGAACACCGGCACGACCTGAAGCAGGGCAAGTACTACAACTTCAAGTACTATATCCT
CAACGGCCTGCTGCGGCAGCTGAAGAACGAGAACGTGGAAAATTACAAGGTTTTCAAGCTCAACACGAAC
CCCGAGAAAGTGAACATCACCCAGCTGAAGCAAGAGGCCACAGACCTCGAACAGAAAGCCTTCGTGCTGA
CCTACATCCGGAACAAGTTTGCCCACAACCAGCTGCCTAAGAAAGAGTTCTGGGACTACTGCCAAGAGAA
GTACGGGAAGATCGAAAAAGAGAAAACCTACGCCGAGTACTTCGCCGAAGTGTTCAAGCGGGAAAAAGAG
GCCCTGATCAAGTAAGGCCGCACTCGAGGCCCGAAAGGAAGCTGAGTTGGCTGCTGCCACCGCTGAGCAA
TAACTAGCATAACCCCTTGGGGCCTCTAAACGGGTCTTGAGGGGTTTTTTGCTGAAAGGAGGAACTATAT
CCGGATATCCCGCAAGAGGCCCGGCAGTACCGGCATAACCAAGCCTATGCCTACAGCATCCAGGGTGACG
GTGCCGAGGATGACGATGAGCGCATTGTTAGATTTCATACACGGTGCCTGACTGCGTTAGCAATTTAACT
GTGATAAACTACCGCATTAAAGCTTATCGATGATAAGCTGTCAAACATGAGAATTCTTGAAGACGAAAGG
GCCTCGTGATACGCCTATTTTTATAGGTTAATGTCATGATAATAATGGTTTCTTAGACGTCAGGTGGCAC
TTTTCGGGGAAATGTGCGCGGAACCCCTATTTGTTTATTTTTCTAAATACATTCAAATATGTATCCGCTC
ATGAGACAATAACCCTGATAAATGCTTCAATAATATTGAAAAAGGAAGAGTATGAGTATTCAACATTTCC
GTGTCGCCCTTATTCCCTTTTTTGCGGCATTTTGCCTTCCTGTTTTTGCTCACCCAGAAACGCTGGTGAA
AGTAAAAGATGCTGAAGATCAGTTGGGTGCACGAGTGGGTTACATCGAACTGGATCTCAACAGCGGTAAG
ATCCTTGAGAGTTTTCGCCCCGAAGAACGTTTTCCAATGATGAGCACTTTTAAAGTTCTGCTATGTGGCG
CGGTATTATCCCGTGTTGACGCCGGGCAAGAGCAACTCGGTCGCCGCATACACTATTCTCAGAATGACTT
GGTTGAGTACTCACCAGTCACAGAAAAGCATCTTACGGATGGCATGACAGTAAGAGAATTATGCAGTGCT
GCCATAACCATGAGTGATAACACTGCGGCCAACTTACTTCTGACAACGATCGGAGGACCGAAGGAGCTAA
CCGCTTTTTTGCACAACATGGGGGATCATGTAACTCGCCTTGATCGTTGGGAACCGGAGCTGAATGAAGC
CATACCAAACGACGAGCGTGACACCACGATGCCTGCAGCAATGGCAACAACGTTGCGCAAACTATTAACT
GGCGAACTACTTACTCTAGCTTCCCGGCAACAATTAATAGACTGGATGGAGGCGGATAAAGTTGCAGGAC
CACTTCTGCGCTCGGCCCTTCCGGCTGGCTGGTTTATTGCTGATAAATCTGGAGCCGGTGAGCGTGGGTC
ACGCGGTATCATTGCAGCACTGGGGCCAGATGGTAAGCCCTCCCGTATCGTAGTTATCTACACGACGGGG
AGTCAGGCAACTATGGATGAACGAAATAGACAGATCGCTGAGATAGGTGCCTCACTGATTAAGCATTGGT
AACTGTCAGACCAAGTTTACTCATATATACTTTAGATTGATTTAAAACTTCATTTTTAATTTAAAAGGAT
CTAGGTGAAGATCCTTTTTGATAATCTCATGACCAAAATCCCTTAACGTGAGTTTTCGTTCCACTGAGCG
TCAGACCCCGTAGAAAAGATCAAAGGATCTTCTTGAGATCCTTTTTTTCTGCGCGTAATCTGCTGCTTGC
AAACAAAAAAACCACCGCTACCAGCGGTGGTTTGTTTGCCGGATCAAGAGCTACCAACTCTTTTTCCGAA
GGTAACTGGCTTCAGCAGAGCGCAGATACCAAATACTGTCCTTCTAGTGTAGCCGTAGTTAGGCCACCAC
TTCAAGAACTCTGTAGCACCGCCTACATACCTCGCTCTGCTAATCCTGTTACCAGTGGCTGCTGCCAGTG
GCGATAAGTCGTGTCTTACCGGGTTGGACTCAAGACGATAGTTACCGGATAAGGCGCAGCGGTCGGGCTG
AACGGGGGGTTCGTGCACACAGCCCAGCTTGGAGCGAACGACCTACACCGAACTGAGATACCTACAGCGT
GAGCTATGAGAAAGCGCCACGCTTCCCGAAGGGAGAAAGGCGGACAGGTATCCGGTAAGCGGCAGGGTCG
GAACAGGAGAGCGCACGAGGGAGCTTCCAGGGGGAAACGCCTGGTATCTTTATAGTCCTGTCGGGTTTCG
CCACCTCTGACTTGAGCGTCGATTTTTGTGATGCTCGTCAGGGGGGCGGAGCCTATGGAAAAACGCCAGC
AACGCGGCCTTTTTACGGTTCCTGGCCTTTTGCTGGCCTTTTGCTCACATGTTCTTTCCTGCGTTATCCC
CTGATTCTGTGGATAACCGTATTACCGCCTTTGAGTGAGCTGATACCGCTCGCCGCAGCCGAACGACCGA
GCGCAGCGAGTCAGTGAGCGAGGAAGCGGAAGAGCGCCTGATGCGGTATTTTCTCCTTACGCATCTGTGC
GGTATTTCACACCGCAATGGTGCACTCTCAGTACAATCTGCTCTGATGCCGCATAGTTAAGCCAGTATAC
ACTCCGCTATCGCTACGTGACTGGGTCATGGCTGCGCCCCGACACCCGCCAACACCCGCTGACGCGCCCT
GACGGGCTTGTCTGCTCCCGGCATCCGCTTACAGACAAGCTGTGACCGTCTCCGGGAGCTGCATGTGTCA
GAGGTTTTCACCGTCATCACCGAAACGCGCGAGGCAGCTGCGGTAAAGCTCATCAGCGTGGTCGTGAAGC
GATTCACAGATGTCTGCCTGTTCATCCGCGTCCAGCTCGTTGAGTTTCTCCAGAAGCGTTAATGTCTGGC
TTCTGATAAAGCGGGCCATGTTAAGGGCGGTTTTTTCCTGTTTGGTCACTGATGCCTCCGTGTAAGGGGG
ATTTCTGTTCATGGGGGTAATGATACCGATGAAACGAGAGAGGATGCTCACGATACGGGTTACTGATGAT
GAACATGCCCGGTTACTGGAACGTTGTGAGGGTAAACAACTGGCGGTATGGATGCGGCGGGACCAGAGAA
AAATCACTCAGGGTCAATGCCAGCGCTTCGTTAATACAGATGTAGGTGTTCCACAGGGTAGCCAGCAGCA
TCCTGCGATGCAGATCCGGAA
